LOCUS       Exported 7621 bp ds-DNA circular SYN 12-MAY-2021
DEFINITION  AAV expression of Luciferase and EGFP from CMV promoter.
ACCESSION   .
VERSION     .
KEYWORDS    pAAV.CMV.Luc.IRES.EGFP.SV40
SOURCE      synthetic DNA construct
  ORGANISM  synthetic DNA construct
REFERENCE   1 (bases 1 to 7621)
  TITLE     AAV plasmids
REFERENCE   2 (bases 1 to 7621)
  AUTHORS   .
  TITLE     Direct Submission
  JOURNAL   Exported May 12, 2021 from SnapGene Server 1.1.58
            http://www.snapgene.com
FEATURES             Location/Qualifiers
     source          1..7621
                     /organism="synthetic DNA construct"
                     /mol_type="other DNA"
     protein_bind    72..93
                     /label=CAP binding site
                     /bound_moiety="E. coli catabolite activator protein"
                     /note="CAP binding activates transcription in the presence
                     of cAMP."
     promoter        108..138
                     /label=lac promoter
                     /note="promoter for the E. coli lac operon"
     protein_bind    146..162
                     /label=lac operator
                     /bound_moiety="lac repressor encoded by lacI"
                     /note="The lac repressor binds to the lac operator to
                     inhibit transcription in E. coli. This inhibition can be
                     relieved by adding lactose or
                     isopropyl-beta-D-thiogalactopyranoside (IPTG)."
     primer_bind     151..173
                     /label=M13/pUC Reverse
                     /note="In lacZ gene"
     primer_bind     170..186
                     /label=M13 rev
                     /note="common sequencing primer, one of multiple similar
                     variants"
     primer_bind     170..186
                     /label=M13 Reverse
                     /note="In lacZ gene. Also called M13-rev"
     repeat_region   224..353
                     /label=AAV2 ITR
     enhancer        551..930
                     /label=CMV enhancer
                     /note="human cytomegalovirus immediate early enhancer"
     promoter        931..1134
                     /label=CMV promoter
                     /note="human cytomegalovirus (CMV) immediate early
                     promoter"
     primer_bind     1085..1105
                     /label=CMV-F
                     /note="Human CMV immediate early promoter, forward primer"
     primer_bind     1131..1155
                     /label=LNCX
                     /note="Human CMV promoter, forward primer"
     intron          1270..1402
                     /label=chimeric intron
                     /note="chimera between introns from human beta-globin and
                     immunoglobulin heavy chain genes"
     primer_bind     1385..1404
                     /label=pMT2-F
                     /note="Synthetic intron, forward primer"
     promoter        1447..1465
                     /label=T7 promoter
                     /note="promoter for bacteriophage T7 RNA polymerase"
     CDS             1613..3265
                     /codon_start=1
                     /gene="luc+"
                     /product="firefly luciferase"
                     /label=luciferase
                     /note="enhanced luc+ version of the luciferase gene"
                     /translation="MEDAKNIKKGPAPFYPLEDGTAGEQLHKAMKRYALVPGTIAFTDA
                     HIEVDITYAEYFEMSVRLAEAMKRYGLNTNHRIVVCSENSLQFFMPVLGALFIGVAVAP
                     ANDIYNERELLNSMGISQPTVVFVSKKGLQKILNVQKKLPIIQKIIIMDSKTDYQGFQS
                     MYTFVTSHLPPGFNEYDFVPESFDRDKTIALIMNSSGSTGLPKGVALPHRTACVRFSHA
                     RDPIFGNQIIPDTAILSVVPFHHGFGMFTTLGYLICGFRVVLMYRFEEELFLRSLQDYK
                     IQSALLVPTLFSFFAKSTLIDKYDLSNLHEIASGGAPLSKEVGEAVAKRFHLPGIRQGY
                     GLTETTSAILITPEGDDKPGAVGKVVPFFEAKVVDLDTGKTLGVNQRGELCVRGPMIMS
                     GYVNNPEATNALIDKDGWLHSGDIAYWDEDEHFFIVDRLKSLIKYKGYQVAPAELESIL
                     LQHPNIFDAGVAGLPDDDAGELPAAVVVLEHGKTMTEKEIVDYVASQVTTAKKLRGGVV
                     FVDEVPKGLTGKLDARKIREILIKAKKGGKIAV"
     primer_bind     complement(1679..1697)
                     /label=LucNrev
                     /note="Firefly luciferase, reverse primer"
     misc_feature    3280..3866
                     /label=IRES2
                     /note="internal ribosome entry site (IRES) of the
                     encephalomyocarditis virus (EMCV)"
     primer_bind     complement(3447..3464)
                     /label=IRES reverse
                     /note="IRES internal ribosome entry site, reverse primer.
                     Also called pCDH-rev"
     primer_bind     3674..3693
                     /label=IRES-F
                     /note="IRES internal ribosome entry site, forward primer"
     CDS             3867..4586
                     /codon_start=1
                     /product="the original enhanced GFP (Yang et al., 1996)"
                     /label=EGFP
                     /note="mammalian codon-optimized"
                     /translation="MVSKGEELFTGVVPILVELDGDVNGHKFSVSGEGEGDATYGKLTL
                     KFICTTGKLPVPWPTLVTTLTYGVQCFSRYPDHMKQHDFFKSAMPEGYVQERTIFFKDD
                     GNYKTRAEVKFEGDTLVNRIELKGIDFKEDGNILGHKLEYNYNSHNVYIMADKQKNGIK
                     VNFKIRHNIEDGSVQLADHYQQNTPIGDGPVLLPDNHYLSTQSALSKDPNEKRDHMVLL
                     EFVTAAGITLGMDELYK"
     CDS             3867..4583
                     /codon_start=1
                     /product="enhanced GFP"
                     /label=EGFP
                     /translation="MVSKGEELFTGVVPILVELDGDVNGHKFSVSGEGEGDATYGKLTL
                     KFICTTGKLPVPWPTLVTTLTYGVQCFSRYPDHMKQHDFFKSAMPEGYVQERTIFFKDD
                     GNYKTRAEVKFEGDTLVNRIELKGIDFKEDGNILGHKLEYNYNSHNVYIMADKQKNGIK
                     VNFKIRHNIEDGSVQLADHYQQNTPIGDGPVLLPDNHYLSTQSALSKDPNEKRDHMVLL
                     EFVTAAGITLGMDELYK"
     primer_bind     complement(3912..3933)
                     /label=EGFP-N
                     /note="EGFP, reverse primer"
     primer_bind     complement(4173..4192)
                     /label=EXFP-R
                     /note="For distinguishing EGFP variants, reverse primer"
     primer_bind     4520..4541
                     /label=EGFP-C
                     /note="EGFP, forward primer"
     polyA_signal    4611..4732
                     /label=SV40 poly(A) signal
                     /note="SV40 polyadenylation signal"
     primer_bind     complement(4622..4641)
                     /label=EBV-rev
                     /note="SV40 polyA terminator, reverse primer"
     primer_bind     4676..4695
                     /label=SV40pA-R
                     /note="SV40 polyA, reverse primer"
     repeat_region   4894..5023
                     /label=AAV2 ITR
     primer_bind     complement(5042..5059)
                     /label=M13 Forward
                     /note="In lacZ gene. Also called M13-F20 or M13 (-21)
                     Forward"
     primer_bind     complement(5042..5058)
                     /label=M13 fwd
                     /note="common sequencing primer, one of multiple similar
                     variants"
     primer_bind     complement(5051..5073)
                     /label=M13/pUC Forward
                     /note="In lacZ gene"
     rep_origin      5200..5655
                     /direction=RIGHT
                     /label=f1 ori
                     /note="f1 bacteriophage origin of replication; arrow
                     indicates direction of (+) strand synthesis"
     primer_bind     complement(5287..5306)
                     /label=F1ori-R
                     /note="F1 origin, reverse primer"
     primer_bind     5497..5518
                     /label=F1ori-F
                     /note="F1 origin, forward primer"
     promoter        5681..5785
                     /gene="bla"
                     /label=AmpR promoter
     CDS             5786..6646
                     /codon_start=1
                     /gene="bla"
                     /product="beta-lactamase"
                     /label=AmpR
                     /note="confers resistance to ampicillin, carbenicillin, and
                     related antibiotics"
                     /translation="MSIQHFRVALIPFFAAFCLPVFAHPETLVKVKDAEDQLGARVGYI
                     ELDLNSGKILESFRPEERFPMMSTFKVLLCGAVLSRIDAGQEQLGRRIHYSQNDLVEYS
                     PVTEKHLTDGMTVRELCSAAITMSDNTAANLLLTTIGGPKELTAFLHNMGDHVTRLDRW
                     EPELNEAIPNDERDTTMPVAMATTLRKLLTGELLTLASRQQLIDWMEADKVAGPLLRSA
                     LPAGWFIADKSGAGERGSRGIIAALGPDGKPSRIVVIYTTGSQATMDERNRQIAEIGAS
                     LIKHW"
     primer_bind     complement(6004..6023)
                     /label=Amp-R
                     /note="Ampicillin resistance gene, reverse primer"
     rep_origin      6817..7405
                     /direction=RIGHT
                     /label=ori
                     /note="high-copy-number ColE1/pMB1/pBR322/pUC origin of
                     replication"
     primer_bind     7306..7325
                     /label=pBR322ori-F
                     /note="pBR322 origin, forward primer"
     primer_bind     7559..7576
                     /label=L4440
                     /note="L4440 vector, forward primer"
ORIGIN
        1 tggccgattc attaatgcag ctggcacgac aggtttcccg actggaaagc gggcagtgag
       61 cgcaacgcaa ttaatgtgag ttagctcact cattaggcac cccaggcttt acactttatg
      121 cttccggctc gtatgttgtg tggaattgtg agcggataac aatttcacac aggaaacagc
      181 tatgaccatg attacgccag atttaattaa ggccttaatt aggctgcgcg ctcgctcgct
      241 cactgaggcc gcccgggcaa agcccgggcg tcgggcgacc tttggtcgcc cggcctcagt
      301 gagcgagcga gcgcgcagag agggagtggc caactccatc actaggggtt ccttgtagtt
      361 aatgattaac ccgccatgct acttatctac gtagccatgc tctaggaaga tcttcaatat
      421 tggccattag ccatattatt cattggttat atagcataaa tcaatattgg ctattggcca
      481 ttgcatacgt tgtatctata tcataatatg tacatttata ttggctcatg tccaatatga
      541 ccgccatgtt ggcattgatt attgactagt tattaatagt aatcaattac ggggtcatta
      601 gttcatagcc catatatgga gttccgcgtt acataactta cggtaaatgg cccgcctggc
      661 tgaccgccca acgacccccg cccattgacg tcaataatga cgtatgttcc catagtaacg
      721 ccaataggga ctttccattg acgtcaatgg gtggagtatt tacggtaaac tgcccacttg
      781 gcagtacatc aagtgtatca tatgccaagt ccgcccccta ttgacgtcaa tgacggtaaa
      841 tggcccgcct ggcattatgc ccagtacatg accttacggg actttcctac ttggcagtac
      901 atctacgtat tagtcatcgc tattaccatg gtgatgcggt tttggcagta caccaatggg
      961 cgtggatagc ggtttgactc acggggattt ccaagtctcc accccattga cgtcaatggg
     1021 agtttgtttt ggcaccaaaa tcaacgggac tttccaaaat gtcgtaataa ccccgccccg
     1081 ttgacgcaaa tgggcggtag gcgtgtacgg tgggaggtct atataagcag agctcgttta
     1141 gtgaaccgtc agatcactag aagctttatt gcggtagttt atcacagtta aattgctaac
     1201 gcagtcagtg cttctgacac aacagtctcg aacttaagct gcagaagttg gtcgtgaggc
     1261 actgggcagg taagtatcaa ggttacaaga caggtttaag gagaccaata gaaactgggc
     1321 ttgtcgagac agagaagact cttgcgtttc tgataggcac ctattggtct tactgacatc
     1381 cactttgcct ttctctccac aggtgtccac tcccagttca attacagctc ttaaggctag
     1441 agtacttaat acgactcact ataggctagc ctcgagaatt ctgcagcgcg acttcctggt
     1501 cgaatggcgc cgcgtgagta aggccccgga ggccctcttc tttgttcagt tcgagaaggg
     1561 ggaaagctac tttcacctgc acgttctggt cgagaccacg ggggtcaagt ccatggaaga
     1621 cgccaaaaac ataaagaaag gcccggcgcc attctatccg ctggaagatg gaaccgctgg
     1681 agagcaactg cataaggcta tgaagagata cgccctggtt cctggaacaa ttgcttttac
     1741 agatgcacat atcgaggtgg acatcactta cgctgagtac ttcgaaatgt ccgttcggtt
     1801 ggcagaagct atgaaacgat atgggctgaa tacaaatcac agaatcgtcg tatgcagtga
     1861 aaactctctt caattcttta tgccggtgtt gggcgcgtta tttatcggag ttgcagttgc
     1921 gcccgcgaac gacatttata atgaacgtga attgctcaac agtatgggca tttcgcagcc
     1981 taccgtggtg ttcgtttcca aaaaggggtt gcaaaaaatt ttgaacgtgc aaaaaaagct
     2041 cccaatcatc caaaaaatta ttatcatgga ttctaaaacg gattaccagg gatttcagtc
     2101 gatgtacacg ttcgtcacat ctcatctacc tcccggtttt aatgaatacg attttgtgcc
     2161 agagtccttc gatagggaca agacaattgc actgatcatg aactcctctg gatctactgg
     2221 tctgcctaaa ggtgtcgctc tgcctcatag aactgcctgc gtgagattct cgcatgccag
     2281 agatcctatt tttggcaatc aaatcattcc ggatactgcg attttaagtg ttgttccatt
     2341 ccatcacggt tttggaatgt ttactacact cggatatttg atatgtggat ttcgagtcgt
     2401 cttaatgtat agatttgaag aagagctgtt tctgaggagc cttcaggatt acaagattca
     2461 aagtgcgctg ctggtgccaa ccctattctc cttcttcgcc aaaagcactc tgattgacaa
     2521 atacgattta tctaatttac acgaaattgc ttctggtggc gctcccctct ctaaggaagt
     2581 cggggaagcg gttgccaaga ggttccatct gccaggtatc aggcaaggat atgggctcac
     2641 tgagactaca tcagctattc tgattacacc cgagggggat gataaaccgg gcgcggtcgg
     2701 taaagttgtt ccattttttg aagcgaaggt tgtggatctg gataccggga aaacgctggg
     2761 cgttaatcaa agaggcgaac tgtgtgtgag aggtcctatg attatgtccg gttatgtaaa
     2821 caatccggaa gcgaccaacg ccttgattga caaggatgga tggctacatt ctggagacat
     2881 agcttactgg gacgaagacg aacacttctt catcgttgac cgcctgaagt ctctgattaa
     2941 gtacaaaggc tatcaggtgg ctcccgctga attggaatcc atcttgctcc aacaccccaa
     3001 catcttcgac gcaggtgtcg caggtcttcc cgacgatgac gccggtgaac ttcccgccgc
     3061 cgttgttgtt ttggagcacg gaaagacgat gacggaaaaa gagatcgtgg attacgtcgc
     3121 cagtcaagta acaaccgcga aaaagttgcg cggaggagtt gtgtttgtgg acgaagtacc
     3181 gaaaggtctt accggaaaac tcgacgcaag aaaaatcaga gagatcctca taaaggccaa
     3241 gaagggcgga aagatcgccg tgtaattcta ggggatccgc ccctctccct cccccccccc
     3301 taacgttact ggccgaagcc gcttggaata aggccggtgt gcgtttgtct atatgttatt
     3361 ttccaccata ttgccgtctt ttggcaatgt gagggcccgg aaacctggcc ctgtcttctt
     3421 gacgagcatt cctaggggtc tttcccctct cgccaaagga atgcaaggtc tgttgaatgt
     3481 cgtgaaggaa gcagttcctc tggaagcttc ttgaagacaa acaacgtctg tagcgaccct
     3541 ttgcaggcag cggaaccccc cacctggcga caggtgcctc tgcggccaaa agccacgtgt
     3601 ataagataca cctgcaaagg cggcacaacc ccagtgccac gttgtgagtt ggatagttgt
     3661 ggaaagagtc aaatggctct cctcaagcgt attcaacaag gggctgaagg atgcccagaa
     3721 ggtaccccat tgtatgggat ctgatctggg gcctcggtac acatgcttta catgtgttta
     3781 gtcgaggtta aaaaaacgtc taggcccccc gaaccacggg gacgtggttt tcctttgaaa
     3841 aacacgatga taatatggcc acaaccatgg tgagcaaggg cgaggagctg ttcaccgggg
     3901 tggtgcccat cctggtcgag ctggacggcg acgtaaacgg ccacaagttc agcgtgtccg
     3961 gcgagggcga gggcgatgcc acctacggca agctgaccct gaagttcatc tgcaccaccg
     4021 gcaagctgcc cgtgccctgg cccaccctcg tgaccaccct gacctacggc gtgcagtgct
     4081 tcagccgcta ccccgaccac atgaagcagc acgacttctt caagtccgcc atgcccgaag
     4141 gctacgtcca ggagcgcacc atcttcttca aggacgacgg caactacaag acccgcgccg
     4201 aggtgaagtt cgagggcgac accctggtga accgcatcga gctgaagggc atcgacttca
     4261 aggaggacgg caacatcctg gggcacaagc tggagtacaa ctacaacagc cacaacgtct
     4321 atatcatggc cgacaagcag aagaacggca tcaaggtgaa cttcaagatc cgccacaaca
     4381 tcgaggacgg cagcgtgcag ctcgccgacc actaccagca gaacaccccc atcggcgacg
     4441 gccccgtgct gctgcccgac aaccactacc tgagcaccca gtccgccctg agcaaagacc
     4501 ccaacgagaa gcgcgatcac atggtcctgc tggagttcgt gaccgccgcc gggatcactc
     4561 tcggcatgga cgagctgtac aagtaaagcg gccgcttcga gcagacatga taagatacat
     4621 tgatgagttt ggacaaacca caactagaat gcagtgaaaa aaatgcttta tttgtgaaat
     4681 ttgtgatgct attgctttat ttgtaaccat tataagctgc aataaacaag ttaacaacaa
     4741 caattgcatt cattttatgt ttcaggttca gggggagatg tgggaggttt tttaaagcaa
     4801 gtaaaacctc tacaaatgtg gtaaaatcga taaggatctt cctagagcat ggctacgtag
     4861 ataagtagca tggcgggtta atcattaact acaaggaacc cctagtgatg gagttggcca
     4921 ctccctctct gcgcgctcgc tcgctcactg aggccgggcg accaaaggtc gcccgacgcc
     4981 cgggctttgc ccgggcggcc tcagtgagcg agcgagcgcg cagccttaat taacctaatt
     5041 cactggccgt cgttttacaa cgtcgtgact gggaaaaccc tggcgttacc caacttaatc
     5101 gccttgcagc acatccccct ttcgccagct ggcgtaatag cgaagaggcc cgcaccgatc
     5161 gcccttccca acagttgcgc agcctgaatg gcgaatgggn nnnnnnnnnn nnnnnnnnnn
     5221 nnnnnnnnnn nnnnnnnnnn nnnnnnnnnn nnnnnnnnnn nnnnnnnnnn nnnnnnnnnn
     5281 nnnnnnnnnn nnnnnnnnnn nnnnnnnnnn nnnnnnnnnn nnncnnnnnn nnnnnnnnnn
     5341 nnnnnnnnnn nnnnnnnnnn nnnnnnnnnn nnnnnnnnnn nnnnnnnnnn nnnnnnnnnn
     5401 nnnnnnnnnn nnnnnannnn nnnnnnnnnn nnnnnnnnnn nnnnnnnnnn nnnnnnnnnn
     5461 nnnnnccttt gacgttggag tccacgttct ttaatagtgg actcttgttc caaactggaa
     5521 caacactcaa ccctatctcg gtctattctt ttgatttata agggattttg ccgatttcgg
     5581 cctattggtt aaaaaatgag ctgatttaac aaaaatttaa cgcgaatttt aacaaaatat
     5641 taacgcttac aatttaggtg gcacttttcg gggaaatgtg cgcggaaccc ctatttgttt
     5701 atttttctaa atacattcaa atatgtatcc gctcatgaga caataaccct gataaatgct
     5761 tcaataatat tgaaaaagga agagtatgag tattcaacat ttccgtgtcg cccttattcc
     5821 cttttttgcg gcattttgcc ttcctgtttt tgctcaccca gaaacgctgg tgaaagtaaa
     5881 agatgctgaa gatcagttgg gtgcacgagt gggttacatc gaactggatc tcaacagcgg
     5941 taagatcctt gagagttttc gccccgaaga acgttttcca atgatgagca cttttaaagt
     6001 tctgctatgt ggcgcggtat tatcccgtat tgacgccggg caagagcaac tcggtcgccg
     6061 catacactat tctcagaatg acttggttga gtactcacca gtcacagaaa agcatcttac
     6121 ggatggcatg acagtaagag aattatgcag tgctgccata accatgagtg ataacactgc
     6181 ggccaactta cttctgacaa cgatcggagg accgaaggag ctaaccgctt ttttgcacaa
     6241 catgggggat catgtaactc gccttgatcg ttgggaaccg gagctgaatg aagccatacc
     6301 aaacgacgag cgtgacacca cgatgcctgt agcaatggca acaacgttgc gcaaactatt
     6361 aactggcgaa ctacttactc tagcttcccg gcaacaatta atagactgga tggaggcgga
     6421 taaagttgca ggaccacttc tgcgctcggc ccttccggct ggctggttta ttgctgataa
     6481 atctggagcc ggtgagcgtg ggtctcgcgg tatcattgca gcactggggc cagatggtaa
     6541 gccctcccgt atcgtagtta tctacacgac ggggagtcag gcaactatgg atgaacgaaa
     6601 tagacagatc gctgagatag gtgcctcact gattaagcat tggtaactgt cagaccaagt
     6661 ttactcatat atactttaga ttgatttaaa acttcatttt taatttaaaa ggatctaggt
     6721 gaagatcctt tttgataatc tcatgaccaa aatcccttaa cgtgagtttt cgttccactg
     6781 agcgtcagac cccgtagaaa agatcaaagg atcttcttga gatccttttt ttctgcgcgt
     6841 aatctgctgc ttgcaaacaa aaaaaccacc gctaccagcg gtggtttgtt tgccggatca
     6901 agagctacca actctttttc cgaaggtaac tggcttcagc agagcgcaga taccaaatac
     6961 tgttcttcta gtgtagccgt agttaggcca ccacttcaag aactctgtag caccgcctac
     7021 atacctcgct ctgctaatcc tgttaccagt ggctgctgcc agtggcgata agtcgtgtct
     7081 taccgggttg gactcaagac gatagttacc ggataaggcg cagcggtcgg gctgaacggg
     7141 gggttcgtgc acacagccca gcttggagcg aacgacctac accgaactga gatacctaca
     7201 gcgtgagcta tgagaaagcg ccacgcttcc cgaagggaga aaggcggaca ggtatccggt
     7261 aagcggcagg gtcggaacag gagagcgcac gagggagctt ccagggggaa acgcctggta
     7321 tctttatagt cctgtcgggt ttcgccacct ctgacttgag cgtcgatttt tgtgatgctc
     7381 gtcagggggg cggagcctat ggaaaaacgc cagcaacgcg gcctttttac ggttcctggc
     7441 cttttgctgg ccttttgctc acatgttctt tcctgcgtta tcccctgatt ctgtggataa
     7501 ccgtattacc gcctttgagt gagctgatac cgctcgccgc agccgaacga ccgagcgcag
     7561 cgagtcagtg agcgaggaag cggaagagcg cccaatacgc aaaccgcctc tccccgcgcg
     7621 t
//
